>Addgene plasmid #163731 | pJH727_pJH_LldR_PlldR-sfGFP.10TAG | addgene full sequence | sequence record 323497 | Addgene NGS Result
TCCGCTCATGAGACAATAACCCTGATAAATGCTTCAATAATATTGAAAAAGGAAGAGTATGAGTATTCAA
CATTTCCGTGTCGCCCTTATTCCCTTTTTTGCGGCATTTTGCCTTCCTGTTTTTGCTCACCCAGAAACGC
TGGTGAAAGTAAAAGATGCTGAAGATCAGTTGGGTGCACGAGTGGGTTACATCGAACTGGATCTCAACAG
CGGTAAGATCCTTGAGAGTTTTCGCCCCGAAGAACGTTTTCCAATGATGAGCACTTTTAAAGTTCTGCTA
TGTGGCGCGGTATTATCCCGTATTGACGCCGGGCAAGAGCAACTCGGTCGCCGCATACACTATTCTCAGA
ATGACTTGGTTGAGTACTCACCAGTCACAGAAAAGCATCTTACGGATGGCATGACAGTAAGAGAATTATG
CAGTGCTGCCATAACCATGAGTGATAACACTGCGGCCAACTTACTTCTGACAACGATCGGAGGACCGAAG
GAGCTAACCGCTTTTTTGCACAACATGGGGGATCATGTAACTCGCCTTGATCGTTGGGAACCGGAGCTGA
ATGAAGCCATACCAAACGACGAGCGTGACACCACGATGCCTGTAGCAATGGCAACAACGTTGCGCAAACT
ATTAACTGGCGAACTACTTACTCTAGCTTCCCGGCAACAATTAATAGACTGGATGGAGGCGGATAAAGTT
GCAGGACCACTTCTGCGCTCGGCCCTTCCGGCTGGCTGGTTTATTGCTGATAAATCTGGAGCCGGTGAGC
GTGGGTCTCGCGGTATCATTGCAGCACTGGGGCCAGATGGTAAGCCCTCCCGTATCGTAGTTATCTACAC
GACGGGGAGTCAGGCAACTATGGATGAACGAAATAGACAGATCGCTGAGATAGGTGCCTCACTGATTAAG
CATTGGTAACTGTCAGACCAAGTTTACTCATATATACTTTAGATTGATTTAAAACTTCATTTTTAATTTA
AAAGGATCTAGGTGAAGATCCTTTTTGATAATCTCATGACCAAAATCCCTTAACGTGGGTTTTCGTTCCA
CTGAGCGTCAGACCCCGTAGAAAAGATCAAAGGATCATCTTGAGATCCTTTTTTTCTGCGCGTAATCTGC
TGCTTGCAAACAAAAAAACCACCGCTACCAGCGGTGGTTTGTTTGCCGGATCAAGAGCTACCAACTCTTT
TTCCGAAGGTAACTGGCTTCAGCAGAGCGCAGATACCAAATACTGTTCTTCTAGTGTAGCCGTAGTTAGG
CCACCACTTCAAGAACTCTGTAGCACCGCCTACATACCTCGCTCTGCTAATCCTGTTACCAGTGGCTGCT
GCCAGTGGCGATAAGTCGTGTCTTACCGGGTTGGACTCAAGACGATAGTTACCGGATAAGGCGCAGCGGT
CGGGCTGAACGGGGGGTTCGTGCACACAGCCCAGCTTGGAGCGAACGACCTACACCGAACTGAGATACCT
ACAGCGTGAGCTATGAGAAAGCGCCACGCTTCCCGAAGGGAGAAAGGCGGACAGGTATCCGGTAAGCGGC
AGGGTCGGAACAGGAGAGCGCACGAGGGAGCTTCCAGGGGGAAACGCCTGGTATCTTTATAGTCCTGTCG
GGTTTCGCCACCTCTGACTTGAGCGTCGATTTTTGTGATGCTCGTCAGGGGGGCGGAGCCTATGGAAAAA
CGCCAGCAACGCGGCCTTTTTACGGTTCCTGGCCTTTTGCTGGCCTTTTGCTCATGGCTGTTTTGGCGGA
TGAGAGAAGATTTTCAGCCTGATACAGATTAAATCAGAACGCAGAAGCGGTCTGATAAAACAGAATTTGC
CTGGCGGCAGTAGCGCGGTGGTCCCACCTGACCCCATGCCGAACTCAGAAGTGAAACGCCGTAGCGCCGA
TGGTAGTGTGGGGTCTCCCCATGCGAGAGTAGGGAACTGCCAGGCATCAAATAAAACGAAAGGCTCAGTC
GAAAGACTGGGCCTTTCGTTTTATCTGTTGTTTGTCGGTGAACGCTCTCCTGAGTAGGACAAATCCGCCG
GGAGCGGATTTGAACGTTGCGAAGCAACGGCCCGGAGGGTGGCGGGCAGGACGCCCGCCATAAACTGCCA
GGCATCAAATTAAGCAGAAGGCCATCCTGACGGATGGCCTTTTTGCGTTTCTACAAACTCTGCTAGCAAG
TAAGGCCGACCAACAACCTAAGGGCAATTCTCTGATGAGGATTGCCCTTTTCTTTACCAGACATCTCCCC
CCACAAGAATTGGCCCTACCAATTCTTCGCTTATCTGACCTCTGGTTCACAATTTCCCAATTAAAACTCA
CATCAATGTTGCCAATACATAACATTTAGTTAACCATTCATTGTCATTATCCCTACACAACACAATTGGC
AGTGCCACTTTTACACAACGTGTGACAAGGAGATGAGCAACAGACTCATTACACGATGTGCGTGGACTCC
CATTTAACTTTAAGAAGGAGATATACATATGCGTAAAGGTGAAGAATAGTTCACCGGTGTTGTTCCGATC
TAGGTTGAATAGGACGGTGACGTTAACGGTCACAAATTCTCTGTTCGTGGTGAAGGTGAAGGTGACGCTA
CCAACGGTAAATAGACCTAGAAATTCATCTGCACCACCGGTAAATAGCCGGTTCCGTGGCCGACCTAGGT
TACCACCTAGACCTACGGTGTTCAGTGCTTCGCTCGTTACCCGGACCACATGAAACAGCACGACTTCTTC
AAATCTGCTATGCCGGAAGGTTACGTTCAGGAACGTACCATCTCTTTCAAAGACGACGGTACCTACAAAA
CCCGTGCTGAAGTTAAATTCGAAGGTGACACCTAGGTTAACCGTATCGAATAGAAAGGTATCGACTTCAA
AGAAGACGGTAACATCCTGGGTCACAAACTGGAATACAACTTCAACTCTCACAACGTTTACATCACCGCT
GACAAACAGAAAAACGGTATCAAAGCTAACTTCAAAATCCGTCACAACGTTGAAGACGGTTCTGTTCAGC
TGGCTGACCACTACCAGCAGAACACCCCGATCGGTGACGGTCCGGTTCTGCTGCCGGACAACCACTACCT
GTCTACCCAGTCTGTTCTGTCTAAAGACCCGAACGAAAAACGTGACCACATGGTTCTGCTGGAATTCGTT
ACCGCTGCTGGTATCACCCACGGTATGGACGAACTGTACAAAGATGCATGCCAGTTCTAACATAACCCTA
ATGAGTGAGCTAACTTACATTAATTGCGTTGCGCCTTAATTAACGGCACTCCTCAGCAAATATAATGACC
CTCTTGATAACCCAAGAGGGCATTTTTTAATGCCCATGGCGTTTACCACAGCTAACACCACGTCGTCCCT
ATCTGCTGCCCTAGGTCTATGAGTGGTTGCTGGATAACTTTACGGGCATGCATAAGGCTCGTAGGCTATA
TTCAGGGAGACCACAACGGTTTCCCTCTACAAATAATTTTGTTTAACTTTGAAATAAGGAGGTAATACAA
ATGATTGTTTTACCCAGACGCCTGTCAGACGAGGTTGCCGATCGTGTGCGGGCGCTGATTGATGAAAAAA
ACCTGGAAGCGGGCATGAAGTTGCCCGCTGAGCGCCAACTGGCGATGCAACTCGGCGTATCACGTAATTC
ACTGCGCGAGGCGCTGGCAAAACTGGTGAGTGAAGGCGTGCTGCTCAGTCGACGCGGCGGCGGGACGTTT
ATTCGCTGGCGTCATGACACATGGTCGGAGCAAAACATCGTCCAGCCGCTAAAAACACTGATGGCCGATG
ATCCGGATTACAGTTTCGATATTCTGGAAGCCCGCTACGCCATTGAAGCCAGCACCGCATGGCATGCGGC
AATGCGCGCCACACCTGGCGACAAAGAAAAGATTCAGCTTTGCTTTGAAGCAACGCTAAGTGAAGACCCG
GATATCGCCTCACAAGCGGACGTTCGTTTTCATCTGGCGATTGCCGAAGCCTCACATAACATCGTGCTGC
TGCAAACCATGCGCGGTTTCTTCGATGTCCTGCAATCCTCAGTGAAGCATAGCCGTCAGCGGATGTATCT
GGTGCCACCGGTTTTTTCACAACTGACCGAACAACATCAGGCTGTCATTGACGCCATTTTTGCCGGTGAT
GCTGACGGGGCGCGTAAAGCAATGATGGCGCACCTTAGTTTTGTTCACACCACCATGAAACGATTCGATG
AAGATCAGGCTCGCCACGCACGGATTACCCGCCTGCCCGGTGAGCATAATGAGCATTCGAGGGAGAAAAA
CGCATAATAAGCGACTAAAAAATTGAATGTAGGAAACCAACATGCCAGTTCGAGCAATAACTAGCATAAC
CCCTTGGGGCCTCTAAACGGGTCTTGAGGGGTTTTTTGCTGAAACCTCAGGCATTTGAGAAGCACACGGT
CACACT
Features (pLannotate 1.2.2; 11 found; start..end, strand, type, name):
      1..58      +  promoter       AmpR promoter (fragment): bla
     59..919     +  CDS            AmpR: β-lactamase; bla; confers resistance to ampicillin, carbenicillin, and related antibiotics
   1090..1678    +  rep_origin     ori: high-copy-number ColE1/pMB1/pBR322/pUC origin of replication
   1819..1934    +  ncRNA          5S rRNA: Accession: RF00001 - 5S ribosomal RNA
   1938..2024    +  terminator     rrnB T1 terminator: Escherichia coli rrnB; transcription terminator T1 from the E. coli rrnB gene
   2116..2143    +  terminator     rrnB T2 terminator: transcription terminator T2 from the E. coli rrnB gene
   2453..2471    +  RBS            RBS (fragment): efficient ribosome binding site from bacteriophage T7 gene 10 (Olins and Rangwala, 1989)
   2479..3192    +  CDS            Superfolder GFP: Superfolder GFP is a basic (constitutively fluorescent) green fluorescent protein published in 2005, derived from Aequorea victoria. It is reported to be a very rapidly-maturing weak dimer.
   3221..3242    -  protein_bind   CAP binding site: CAP binding activates transcription in the presence of cAMP. E. coli catabolite activator protein
   3501..4274    +  CDS            lldR: LLDR_ECOLI - Also known as lctR. Experimental evidence at transcript level: Swiss-Prot protein existence level 2. May be a regulatory protein for the LCT genes. From Escherichia coli (strain K12).
   4331..4378    +  terminator     T7 terminator: transcription terminator for bacteriophage T7 RNA polymerase
