[The description below was written by a language model from this plasmid's Addgene catalogue record and pLannotate feature annotations shown in this document.]
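Description:
pJH727_pJH_LldR_PlldR-sfGFP.10TAG is a 4.4 kb bacterial expression plasmid built on a pBR322-type backbone and assembled by Gibson cloning. It replicates in E. coli from a high-copy ColE1/pMB1-family origin and is selected with ampicillin through the bla β-lactamase gene and its native promoter.

The payload is a synthetic lactate-sensing reporter circuit with two coding regions. One is lldR, the E. coli K-12 regulator of the lactate utilisation (lld/lct) genes, followed by a T7 terminator. The promoter driving lldR is not annotated, although a CAP binding site lies in the interval between the two genes. The other is superfolder GFP, preceded by a fragment of the strong phage T7 gene 10 ribosome binding site. By the plasmid name and stated purpose it is placed under the LldR-controlled PlldR promoter, which the feature table does not annotate as a separate element. The rrnB T1 and T2 terminators, together with an adjoining 5S rRNA segment, sit upstream of the reporter cassette and presumably insulate it from read-through out of the origin region.

The first ten leucine codons of the GFP gene have been changed to amber (TAG) stop codons. Full-length fluorescent protein can therefore be made only when the transcript is induced by lactate and an amber suppressor tRNA is also present to read through all ten stops. No such tRNA is annotated on this plasmid, so it would have to be supplied from elsewhere. The associated work used this arrangement to build a suppressor tRNA-mediated feedforward loop that eliminates leaky basal expression from inducible bacterial promoters.
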