Addgene plasmid #163731: pJH727_pJH_LldR_PlldR-sfGFP.10TAG
Purpose: Lactate-inducible expression of green fluorescent protein encoding ten amber codons
Depositing lab: Matthew Bennett. Depositing organization: Rice University. Publication: A suppressor tRNA-mediated feedforward loop eliminates leaky gene expression in bacteria. Ho JML, Miller CA, Parks SE, Mattia JR, Bennett MR. Nucleic Acids Res. 2021 Mar 18;49(5):e25. doi: 10.1093/nar/gkaa1179. PubMed 33290521.
Backbone
  Vector backbone: pBR322
  Vector type: Bacterial Expression
Growth in bacteria
  Bacterial resistance: Ampicillin, 100 μg/mL
  Growth temperature: 37°C
  Growth strain: NEB Stable
  Copy number: High Copy
Gene/Insert
  Gene/Insert name: lldr gfp.10TAG
  Species: Synthetic
  Mutation: gfp with first 10 leucine codons mutated to amber
  Cloning method: Gibson Cloning
Terms and licenses: Academic/Nonprofit Terms; Industry Terms: Not Available to Industry
How to cite: pJH727_pJH_LldR_PlldR-sfGFP.10TAG was a gift from Matthew Bennett (Addgene plasmid # 163731 ; http://n2t.net/addgene:163731 ; RRID:Addgene_163731)
