>Addgene plasmid #163731 | pJH727_pJH_LldR_PlldR-sfGFP.10TAG | depositor partial sequence | sequence record 317470 | PlldR-sfGFP.10TAG
GCCAGGCATCAAATTAAGCAGAAGGCCATCCTGACGGATGGCCTTTTTGCGTTTCTACAAACTCTGCTAG
CAAGTAAGGCCGACCAACAACCTAAGGGCAATTCTCTGATGAGGATTGCCCTTTTCTTTACCAGACATCT
CCCCCCACAAGAATTGGCCCTACCAATTCTTCGCTTATCTGACCTCTGGTTCACAATTTCCCAATTAAAA
CTCACATCAATGTTGCCAATACATAACATTTAGTTAACCATTCATTGTCATTATCCCTACACAACACAAT
TGGCAGTGCCACTTTTACACAACGTGTGACAAGGAGATGAGCAACAGACTCATTACACGATGTGCGTGGA
CTCCCATTTAACTTTAAGAAGGAGATATACATATGCGTAAAGGTGAAGAATAGTTCACCGGTGTTGTTCC
GATCTAGGTTGAATAGGACGGTGACGTTAACGGTCACAAATTCTCTGTTCGTGGTGAAGGTGAAGGTGAC
GCTACCAACGGTAAATAGACCTAGAAATTCATCTGCACCACCGGTAAATAGCCGGTTCCGTGGCCGACCT
AGGTTACCACCTAGACCTACGGTGTTCAGTGCTTCGCTCGTTACCCGGACCACATGAAACAGCACGACTT
CTTCAAATCTGCTATGCCGGAAGGTTACGTTCAGGAACGTACCATCTCTTTCAAAGACGACGGTACCTAC
AAAACCCGTGCTGAAGTTAAATTCGAAGGTGACACCTAGGTTAACCGTATCGAATAGAAAGGTATCGACT
TCAAAGAAGACGGTAACATCCTGGGTCACAAACTGGAATACAACTTCAACTCTCACAACGTTTACATCAC
CGCTGACAAACAGAAAAACGGTATCAAAGCTAACTTCAAAATCCGTCACAACGTTGAAGACGGTTCTGTT
CAGCTGGCTGACCACTACCAGCAGAACACCCCGATCGGTGACGGTCCGGTTCTGCTGCCGGACAACCACT
ACCTGTCTACCCAGTCTGTTCTGTCTAAAGACCCGAACGAAAAACGTGACCACATGGTTCTGCTGGAATT
CGTTACCGCTGCTGGTATCACCCACGGTATGGACGAACTGTACAAAGATGCATGCCAGTTCTAACATAAC
CCTAATGAGTGAGCTAACTTACATTAATTGCGTTGCGCCTTAATTAACGGCACTCCTCAGCAAATATAAT
GACCCTCTTGATAACCCAAGAGGGCATTTTTTAATGCCCATGGCGTTTACCACAGCTAA
